Addgene plasmid #12917: DCT.VV.Orf229
Purpose: This plasmid was designed for screening purposes and may contain discrepancies relative to the current canonical GenBank version of the gene.
Depositing lab: Jack Bennink & Jon Yewdell. Depositing organization: National Institute of Allergy and Infectious Diseases (NIAID). Publication: Identification of poxvirus CD8+ T cell determinants to enable rational design and characterization of smallpox vaccines. Tscharke DC, Karupiah G, Zhou J, Palmore T, Irvine KR, Haeryfar SM, Williams S, Sidney J, Sette A, Bennink JR, Yewdell JW. J Exp Med. 2005 January 3; 201(1): 95–104. 10.1084/jem.20041912 PubMed 15623576.
Backbone
  Vector backbone: pcDNA 3.1D V5-His-TOPO
  Backbone manufacturer: Invitrogen
  Backbone size w/o insert (bp): 5514
  Vector type: Mammalian Expression
  Selectable markers: Neomycin (select with G418)
Growth in bacteria
  Bacterial resistance: Ampicillin, 100 μg/mL
  Growth temperature: 37°C
  Growth strain: DH5alpha
  Copy number: High Copy
Gene/Insert
  Gene/Insert name: VV.Orf229 (alt name: VV_WR_162)
  Species: Vaccinia Virus
  Insert size (bp): 834
  Cloning method: Restriction Enzyme; 5′ cloning site BamHI (not destroyed); 3′ cloning site BamHI (not destroyed)
  Sequencing primers: 5′ Universal T7
Terms and licenses: Academic/Nonprofit Terms; Industry Terms: Not Available to Industry
Depositor comments: Please see the Vaccinia kit page ( https://www.addgene.org/vvorf/ ) for more information. The kit page contains the supplemental VVOrfData spreadsheet, which includes important information about this plasmid. The plasmid and insert names provided here relate only to this library. The name of the ORF (if present) in VACV strain Copenhagen and the name of the ORF (if annotated) in VACV strain WR sequence can be found in VVOrfData spreadsheet. Please note that the amino acid sequence given for each ORF in the spreadsheet may contain some errors. Additionally, changes from the expected sequence may be present in these plasmids. Please see Addgene's quality control sequence and sequencing notes in the VVOrfData spreadsheet before ordering this plasmid.
How to cite: DCT.VV.Orf229 was a gift from Jack Bennink & Jon Yewdell (Addgene plasmid # 12917 ; http://n2t.net/addgene:12917 ; RRID:Addgene_12917)
