[The description below was written by a language model from this plasmid's Addgene catalogue record.]
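Description:
DCT.VV.Orf229 is a mammalian expression plasmid carrying a single vaccinia virus open reading frame, one member of a library of vaccinia ORF clones built for screening. It is based on the commercial pcDNA 3.1D V5-His-TOPO backbone (about 5.5 kb without insert), is maintained at high copy number in E. coli under ampicillin selection, and carries a neomycin resistance marker that allows G418 selection of transfected mammalian cells.

The insert, named VV.Orf229 within this library and also designated VV_WR_162, is an 834 bp vaccinia virus sequence recorded as flanked by intact BamHI sites at both ends, so it can be released as a BamHI fragment. The record does not list the promoter or tags explicitly. Vectors of this pcDNA 3.1 family generally drive the insert from the CMV immediate-early promoter, with an upstream T7 promoter (consistent with the T7 sequencing primer listed) and optional C-terminal V5 and polyhistidine tags. Whether the ORF is actually in frame with those tags is not stated.

The associated work concerned the identification of poxvirus CD8+ T cell determinants to inform the design and characterisation of smallpox vaccines, which suggests that the plasmid was used to express individual viral proteins in mammalian cells so their recognition by T cells could be tested. The depositors caution that the library names are internal to the collection, that the corresponding Copenhagen and WR strain ORF names are given in a supplementary spreadsheet, and that the clone may differ from the canonical GenBank sequence. The insert should therefore be checked against the repository's quality-control sequence before relying on it.
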