>Addgene plasmid #12917 | DCT.VV.Orf229 | addgene partial sequence | sequence record 19306 | T7 5'-TAATACGACTCACTATAGGG-3'
CGAGCTCGGATCCGTACCCTTCACCGAATTCCAGCTGACCACCATGTCAAGAGTTAGAATATCGTTGATA
TACCTCTGTACTTTTATGATTATAACATCTACAAAGACTATAGAGTATACAGCATGTAATAATACCATCA
TTATTCCGTGTACTATAGATAATCCGACAAAGTATATTAGATGGAAATTGGACAACCATGATATTTTAAC
TTATAATAAAACTTCCAAGACGACCATATTAAGTAAATGGCATACTAGTGCTAGACTTCATTCGTTATCG
GATAGTGATGTCTCATTGATTATAGAATATAAAGATATCTTACCAGGTACGTATACATGCGAGGATAACA
CTGGAATAAAATCTACTGTGAAATTAGTTCAACTTCATACTAATTGGTTTAATGATTACCAAACAATGTT
GATGTTTATCTTTACGGGCATTACTTTATTCTTATTATTTCTCGAGATCACTTATACATCGATATCCGTT
GTATTTTCTACTAATTTAGGAATCTTACAAGTATTTGGTTGTGTTATTGCCATGATAGAGTTATGCGGAG
CATTTTTGTTTTATCCGTCAATGTTTACTCTCCGGCATATTATTGGATTGTTGATGATGACGTTACCATC
TATATTTCTTATAATTACTAAAGTATTTTCATTTTGGTTACTGTGTAAATTATCATGCGCTGTACACCTC
ATTATCTACTATCAATTGGCCGGATACATTTTAACGGTTTTGGGTTTGGGATTGAGTTTAAAGGAATGTG
TTGATGGTACTCTGTTATTATCTGGGTTGGGAACTATTATGGTGTCTGAACATTTTAGCCTGTTATTTCT
AGTCTGCTTTTCGTCAACGCAAAGAGACTATTACTAGGCAATTCCCGGGGATCCGAATAAAGGGTCAAGA
CAATTCTGCAGATATCCAG
